>Addgene plasmid #162264 | 6PDM | addgene full sequence | sequence record 319823 | Addgene NGS Result
TGTGGGCGGACAATAAAGTCTTAAACTGAACAAAATAGATCTAAACTATGACAATAAAGTCTTAAACTAG
ACAGAATAGTTGTAAACTGAAATCAGTCCAGTTATGCTGTGAAAAAGCATACTGGACTTTTGTTATGGCT
AAAGCAAACTCTTCATTTTCTGAAGTGCAAATTGCCCGTCGTATTAAAGAGGGGCGTGGCCAAGGGCATG
GTAAAGACTATATTCGCGGCGTTGTGACAATTTACCGAACAACTCCGCGGCCGGGAAGCCGATCTCGGCT
TGAACGAATTGTTAGGTGGCGGTACTTGGGTCGATATCAAAGTGCATCACTTCTTCCCGTATGCCCAACT
TTGTATAGAGAGCCACTGCGGGATCGTCACCGTAATCTGCTTGCACGTAGATCACATAAGCACCAAGCGC
GTTGGCCTCATGCTTGAGCAGATTGATGAGCGCGGTGGCAATGCCCTGCCTCCGGTGCTCGCCGGAGACT
GCGAGATCATAGATATAGATCTCACTACGCGGCTGCTCAAACTTGGGCAGAACGTAAGCCGCGAGAGCGC
CAACAACCGCTTCTTGGTCGAAGGCAGCAAGCGCGATGAATGTCTTACTACGGAGCAAGTTCCCGAGGTA
ATCGGAGTCCGGCTGATGTTGGGAGTAGGTGGCTACGTCTCCGAACTCACGACCGAAAAGATCAAGAGCA
GCCCGCATGGATTTGACTTGGTCAGGGCCGAGCCTACATGTGCGAATGATGCCCATACTTGAGCCACCTA
ACTTTGTTTTAGGGCGACTGCCCTGCTGCGTAACATCGTTGCTGCTCCATAACATCAAACATCGACCCAC
GGCGTAACGCGCTTGCTGCTTGGATGCCCGAGGCATAGACTGTACAAAAAAACAGTCATAACAAGCCATG
AAAACCGCCACTGCGCCGTTACCACCGCTGCGTTCGGTCAAGGTTCTGGACCAGTTGCGTGAGCGCATAC
GCTACTTGCATTACAGTTTACGAACCGAACAGGCTTATGTCAACTGGGTTCGTGCCTTCATCCGTTTCCA
CGGTGTGCGTCACCCGGCAACCTTGGGCAGCAGCGAAGTCGAGGCATTTCTGTCCTGGCTGGCGAACGAG
CGCAAGGTTTCGGTCTCCACGCATCGTCAGGCATTGGCGGCCTTGCTGTTCTTCTACGGCAAGGTGCTGT
GCACGGATCTGCCCTGGCTTCAGGAGATCGGAAGACCTCGGCCGTCGCGGCGCTTGCCGGTGGTGCTGAC
CCCGGATGAAGTGGTTCGCATCCTCGGTTTTCTGGAAGGCGAGCATCGTTTGTTCGCCCAGGACTCTAGC
TATAGTTCTAGTGGTTGGCTACGTATACTCCGGAATATTAATAGATCATGGAGATAATTAAAATGATAAC
CATCTCGCAAATAAATAAGTATTTTACTGTTTTCGTAACAGTTTTGTAATAAAAAAACCTATAAATATTC
CGGATTATTCATACCGTCCCACCATCGGGCGCGGATCTCGGTCCGAAAACCATGCATCATCATCATCATC
ACAGCAGCGGCAGAGAAAACTTGTATTTCCAGGGCGCAGTGAAGCTAAACCCTGATTTCAGTGATGCAAA
GGAGAATTTTTATCGTGTTGCAAACTGGTTGGTGGAACGCTGGCACTTTATCATGCTTAATGACACCAAG
AGGAATACAATTTATAATGCAGCAATCCAAAAGGCAGTTTGTTTGGGGTCCAAAAGTGTTTTGGACATTG
GAGCAGGAACTGGAATACTAAGCATGTTTGCTAAAAAAGCTGGAGCACATTCCGTGTATGCCTGTGAGTT
ATCCAAGACCATGTATGAACTTGCCTGTGATGTCGTGGCAGCAAACAAGATGGAAGCAGGGATCAAACTC
TTACATACGAAGTCACTTGACATAGAGATTCCAAAACATATTCCCGAAAGAGTGTCCCTAGTTGTAACAG
AAACTGTCGATGCAGGTTTATTTGGAGAAGGAATTGTGGAGAGTTTGATTCATGCATGGGAGCATTTACT
TTTACAGCCAAAGACCAAAGGTGAAAGTGCTAATTGTGAAAAGTATGGGAAAGTTATACCAGCAAGTGCT
GTTATATTTGGGATGGCAGTAGAATGTGCAGAGATAAGAAGACATCATAGAGTGGGTATTAAGGACATTG
CTGGTATCCATTTGCCAACAAATGTGAAATTTCAGAGTCCGGCTTATTCTTCTGTAGATACTGAAGAAAC
AATTGAACCTTATACAACTGAAAAGATGAGTCGAGTTCCTGGAGGATATTTGGCTTTGACAGAGTGCTTT
GAAATTATGACAGTAGATTTCAACAACCTTCAGGAATTAAAAAGTCTTGCAACTAAAAAGCCTGATAAGA
TTGGTATTCCTGTTATTAAAGAAGGCATACTAGATGCTATTATGGTTTGGTTTGTGCTCCAGCTTGATGA
TGAACATAGTTTATCCACAAGTCCTAGTGAGGAAACATGTTGGGAACAGGCTGTCTACCCCGTACAGGAC
CTTGCAGACTACTGGATAAAGCCTGGAGACCATGTGATGATGGAAGTATCTTGTCAAGACTGTTACTTAA
GAATCCAGAGTATTAGTGTCTTGGGTTTGGAATGTGAAATGGATGTTGCAAAAAGTTTTACCCAGAATAA
AGACTTGTTATCGTTAGGAAATGAGGCTGAACTTTGTAGTGCCCTCGCTAACCTTCAGACCAGTAAACCA
GATGCTGTAGAGCAGACATGTATATTGGAATCTACAGAAATTGCTTTGCTTAACAACATCCCATATCATG
AAGGCTTTAAAATGGCAATGAGCAAAGTTTTGTCTTCACTGACTCCAGAGAAACTGTATCAGACCATGGA
TACTCACTGTCAGAATGAGATGAGCTCTGGAACTGGACAGAGTAATACTGTACAGAACATCCTTGAACCT
TTCTACGTGTTAGATGTGTCCGAAGGCTTCTCTGTTCTGCCTGTTATTGCTGGCACACTTGGGCAGGTTA
AACCATACAGTTCTGTGGAGAAAGACCAGCATCGTATTGCTCTGGACCTCATATCTGAAGCCAATCACTT
TCCTAAAGAAACACTTGAGTTTTGGCTGAGACATGTGGAGGATGAATCTGCTATGTTACAAAGGCCAAAA
TCAGACAAGTTATGGAGCATAATTATATTGGATGTCATTGAGCCATCTGGGCTCATTCAGCAGGAAATAA
TGGAAAAAGCTGCAATATCCAGGTGTTTACTACAATCTGGAGGCAAGATCTTTCCTCAGTATGTGCTGAT
GTTTGGGTTGCTTGTGGAATCACAGACACTCCTAGAGGAGAATGCTGTTCAAGGAACAGAACGTACTCTT
GGATTAAATATAGCACCTTTTATTAACCAGTTTCAGGTACCTATACGTGTATTTTTGGACCTATCCTCAT
TGCCCTGTATACCTTTAAGCAAGCCAGTGGAACTCTTAAGACTAGATTTAATGACTCCGTATTTGAACAC
CTCTAACAGAGAAGTAAAGGTATACGTTTGTAAATCTGGAAGACTGACTGCTATTCCATTTTGGTATCAT
ATGTACCTTGATGAAGAGATTAGGTTGGATACTTCAAGTGAAGCCTCCCACTGGAAACAAGCTGCAGTTG
TTTTAGATAATCCCATCCAGGTTGAAATGGGAGAGGAACTTGTACTCAGCATTCAGCATCACAAAAGCAA
TGTCAGCATCACAGTAAAGCAATGATGACGAAGCTTGTCGAGAAGTACTAGAGGATCATAATCAGCCATA
CCACATTTGTAGAGGTTTTACTTGCTTTAAAAAACCTCCCACACCTCCCCCTGAACCTGAAACATAAAAT
GAATGCAATTGTTGTTGTTAACTTGTTTATTGCAGCTTATAATGGTTACAAATAAAGCAATAGCATCACA
AATTTCACAAATAAAGCATTTTTTTCACTGCATTCTAGTTGTGGTTTGTCCAAACTCATCAATGTATCTT
ATCATGTCTGGATCTGATCACTGATATCGCCTAGGAGATCCGAACCAGATAAGTGAAATCTAGTTCCAAA
CTATTTTGTCATTTTTAATTTTCGTATTAGCTTACGACGCTACACCCAGTTCCCATCTATTTTGTCACTC
TTCCCTAAATAATCCTTAAAAACTCCATTTCCACCCCTCCCAGTTCCCAACTATTTTGTCCGCCCACAGC
GGGGCATTTTTCTTCCTGTTATGTTTTTAATCAAACATCCTGCCAACTCCATGTGACAAACCGTCATCTT
CGGCTACTTTTTCTCTGTCACAGAATGAAAATTTTTCTGTCATCTCTTCGTTATTAATGTTTGTAATTGA
CTGAATATCAACGCTTATTTGCAGCCTGAATGGCGAATGGG
[124 nt withheld, positions 4382-4505]
C
[91 nt withheld, positions 4507-4597]
A
[49 nt withheld, positions 4599-4647]
CCTTTGACGTTGGAGTCCACGTTCTT
[37 nt withheld, positions 4674-4710]
ACCCTATCTCGGTCTATTCTTTTGATTTATAAGGGATTTTGCCGATTTCGGCCTATTGGTTAAAAAATGA
GCTGATTTAACAAAAATTTAACGCGAATTTTAACAAAATATTAACGCTTACAATTTAGGTGGCACTTTTC
GGGGAAATGTGCGCGGAACCCCTATTTGTTTATTTTTCTAAATACATTCAAATATGTATCCGCTCATGAG
ACAATAACCCTGATAAATGCTTCAATAATATTGAAAAAGGAAGAGTATGAGTATTCAACATTTCCGTGTC
GCCCTTATTCCCTTTTTTGCGGCATTTTGCCTTCCTGTTTTTGCTCACCCAGAAACGCTGGTGAAAGTAA
AAGATGCTGAAGATCAGTTGGGTGCACGAGTGGGTTACATCGAACTGGATCTCAACAGCGGTAAGATCCT
TGAGAGTTTTCGCCCCGAAGAACGTTTTCCAATGATGAGCACTTTTAAAGTTCTGCTATGTGGCGCGGTA
TTATCCCGTATTGACGCCGGGCAAGAGCAACTCGGTCGCCGCATACACTATTCTCAGAATGACTTGGTTG
AGTACTCACCAGTCACAGAAAAGCATCTTACGGATGGCATGACAGTAAGAGAATTATGCAGTGCTGCCAT
AACCATGAGTGATAACACTGCGGCCAACTTACTTCTGACAACGATCGGAGGACCGAAGGAGCTAACCGCT
TTTTTGCACAACATGGGGGATCATGTAACTCGCCTTGATCGTTGGGAACCGGAGCTGAATGAAGCCATAC
CAAACGACGAGCGTGACACCACGATGCCTGTAGCAATGGCAACAACGTTGCGCAAACTATTAACTGGCGA
ACTACTTACTCTAGCTTCCCGGCAACAATTAATAGACTGGATGGAGGCGGATAAAGTTGCAGGACCACTT
CTGCGCTCGGCCCTTCCGGCTGGCTGGTTTATTGCTGATAAATCTGGAGCCGGTGAGCGTGGGTCTCGCG
GTATCATTGCAGCACTGGGGCCAGATGGTAAGCCCTCCCGTATCGTAGTTATCTACACGACGGGGAGTCA
GGCAACTATGGATGAACGAAATAGACAGATCGCTGAGATAGGTGCCTCACTGATTAAGCATTGGTAACTG
TCAGACCAAGTTTACTCATATATACTTTAGATTGATTTAAAACTTCATTTTTAATTTAAAAGGATCTAGG
TGAAGATCCTTTTTGATAATCTCATGACCAAAATCCCTTAACGTGAGTTTTCGTTCCACTGAGCGTCAGA
CCCCGTAGAAAAGATCAAAGGATCTTCTTGAGATCCTTTTTTTCTGCGCGTAATCTGCTGCTTGCAAACA
AAAAAACCACCGCTACCAGCGGTGGTTTGTTTGCCGGATCAAGAGCTACCAACTCTTTTTCCGAAGGTAA
CTGGCTTCAGCAGAGCGCAGATACCAAATACTGTTCTTCTAGTGTAGCCGTAGTTAGGCCACCACTTCAA
GAACTCTGTAGCACCGCCTACATACCTCGCTCTGCTAATCCTGTTACCAGTGGCTGCTGCCAGTGGCGAT
AAGTCGTGTCTTACCGGGTTGGACTCAAGACGATAGTTACCGGATAAGGCGCAGCGGTCGGGCTGAACGG
GGGGTTCGTGCACACAGCCCAGCTTGGAGCGAACGACCTACACCGAACTGAGATACCTACAGCGTGAGCT
ATGAGAAAGCGCCACGCTTCCCGAAGGGAGAAAGGCGGACAGGTATCCGGTAAGCGGCAGGGTCGGAACA
GGAGAGCGCACGAGGGAGCTTCCAGGGGGAAACGCCTGGTATCTTTATAGTCCTGTCGGGTTTCGCCACC
TCTGACTTGAGCGTCGATTTTTGTGATGCTCGTCAGGGGGGCGGAGCCTATGGAAAAACGCCAGCAACGC
GGCCTTTTTACGGTTCCTGGCCTTTTGCTGGCCTTTTGCTCACATGTTCTTTCCTGCGTTATCCCCTGAT
TCTGTGGATAACCGTATTACCGCCTTTGAGTGAGCTGATACCGCTCGCCGCAGCCGAACGACCGAGCGCA
GCGAGTCAGTGAGCGAGGAAGCGGAAGAGCGCCTGATGCGGTATTTTCTCCTTACGCATCTGTGCGGTAT
TTCACACCGCATAGACCAGCCGCGTAACCTGGCAAAATCGGTTACGGTTGAGTAATAAATGGATGCCCTG
CGTAAGCGGG
Features (pLannotate 1.2.2; 16 found; start..end, strand, type, name):
      1..225     -  mobile_element Tn7R: mini-Tn7 element (right end of the Tn7 transposon) Tn7
    292..825     -  CDS            GmR: gentamycin acetyltransferase; aacC1; confers resistance to gentamycin
    995..1023    -  promoter       Pc promoter: intI1 (promoter lies within the coding sequence); class 1 integron promoter
   1001..1348    -  CDS            YPR2_ECOLX (fragment): Protein predicted: Swiss-Prot protein existence level 4. From Escherichia coli.
   1375..1466    +  promoter       polyhedrin promoter: polh from Autographa californica; promoter for the baculovirus polyhedrin gene
   1523..1541    +  CDS            capTEV™ (fragment): composite tag for in vivo biotinylation, TEV protease cleavage, and 6xHis tagging
   1564..3732    +  CDS            PRMT9 (fragment): ANM9_HUMAN - Also known as PRMT10. Experimental evidence at protein level: Swiss-Prot protein existence level 1. Arginine methyltransferase that can both catalyze the formation of omega-N monomethylarginine (MMA) and symmetrical dimethylarginine (sDMA). Specifically mediates the symmetrical dimethylation of SF3B2. Involved in the regulation of alternative splicing of pre-mRNA (PubMed:25737013, PubMed:25979344). From Homo sapiens (Human).
   3764..3847    +  CDS            large T antigen (fragment): large T antigen from SV40 (simian virus 40)
   3870..4004    +  polyA_signal   SV40 poly(A) signal: SV40 polyadenylation signal
   4033..4198    -  mobile_element Tn7L: mini-Tn7 element (left end of the Tn7 transposon) Tn7
   4361..4377    +  CDS            lacZα (fragment): LacZα fragment of β-galactosidase; lacZ fragment
   4382..4836    +  rep_origin     f1 ori (sequence partly withheld): f1 bacteriophage origin of replication; arrow indicates direction of (+) strand synthesis
   4862..4966    +  promoter       AmpR promoter: bla
   4967..5827    +  CDS            AmpR: β-lactamase; bla; confers resistance to ampicillin, carbenicillin, and related antibiotics
   5998..6586    +  rep_origin     ori: high-copy-number ColE1/pMB1/pBR322/pUC origin of replication
   6772..6823    -  misc_feature   bom (fragment): basis of mobility region from pBR322
