[The description below was written by a language model from this plasmid's Addgene catalogue record and pLannotate feature annotations shown in this document.]
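Description:
6PDM is a baculovirus transfer (donor) plasmid built on the pFBOH-MHL backbone, carrying a human PRMT9 (also called PRMT10) coding fragment for recombinant protein production. The catalogue's purpose field says "Bacterial Expression", but the vector type, the polyhedrin promoter and the feature table all point to baculovirus-driven expression in insect cells, with bacteria serving only for propagation. In E. coli the roughly 6.9 kb plasmid replicates from a high-copy ColE1/pUC-type origin and is selected with ampicillin through the β-lactamase gene. An f1 phage origin and a remnant of the pBR322 bom region are also present.

The expression cassette sits between the Tn7R and Tn7L ends of a mini-Tn7 element, together with a gentamicin acetyltransferase gene driven by the class 1 integron Pc promoter. This arrangement is the standard one for site-specific Tn7 transposition of the cassette into a baculovirus shuttle genome (bacmid) in E. coli, with gentamicin resistance marking the transposed segment. Within the element, the Autographa californica polyhedrin promoter, which is very active late in infection, drives an N-terminal 6xHis tag followed by a TEV protease cleavage site fused to the PRMT9 insert (about 2.2 kb, introduced by ligation-independent cloning). It is terminated by an SV40 polyadenylation signal. The tag allows metal-affinity purification and subsequent removal by TEV cleavage.

PRMT9 is an arginine methyltransferase that forms monomethyl- and symmetric dimethylarginine, notably on SF3B2, and influences alternative splicing. The plasmid's name and the associated PDB entries indicate that it was used to produce protein for crystal structure determination.
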