Addgene plasmid #162264: 6PDM
Purpose: Bacterial Expression
Depositing lab: Cheryl Arrowsmith. Depositing organization: University of Toronto.
Backbone
  Vector backbone: pFBOH-MHL
  Backbone manufacturer: SGC (Addgene Plasmid #62304)
  Vector type: Baculovirus Expresssion
Growth in bacteria
  Bacterial resistance: Ampicillin, 100 μg/mL
  Growth temperature: 37°C
  Growth strain: DH5alpha
  Copy number: High Copy
Gene/Insert
  Gene/Insert name: PRMT9 (alt names: PRMT9:PBC015-H11:C242170, 9AY9; PDB ID: 6PDM, 7RBQ)
  Species: H. sapiens (human)
  Insert size (bp): 2157
  Entrez Gene: PRMT9 (a.k.a. PRMT10)
  Promoter: Polyhedrin
  Tag / fusion protein: 6xHis-TEV (N terminal on insert)
  Cloning method: Ligation Independent Cloning
  Sequencing primers: 5′ pFBOH-fwd (5'-CCGGATTATTCATACCGTCCCACCA-3'); 3′ pFBOH-rev (5'-CTGATTATGATCCTCTAGTACTTCT-3')
Terms and licenses: Academic/Nonprofit Terms; Industry Terms: Not Available to Industry
Depositor comments: N-terminal tag AA:MHHHHHHSSGRENLYFQG. SGC Clone ID:PRMT9:PBC015-H11:C242170. PDB: https://www.thesgc.org/structures/6PDM/ https://www.thesgc.org/structures/7RBQ/ https://www.rcsb.org/structure/9AY9/
How to cite: 6PDM was a gift from Cheryl Arrowsmith (Addgene plasmid # 162264 ; http://n2t.net/addgene:162264 ; RRID:Addgene_162264)
