>Addgene plasmid #162264 | 6PDM | depositor partial sequence | sequence record 314547 | Insert sequence
GCAGTGAAGCTAAACCCTGATTTCAGTGATGCAAAGGAGAATTTTTATCGTGTTGCAAACTGGTTGGTGG
AACGCTGGCACTTTATCATGCTTAATGACACCAAGAGGAATACAATTTATAATGCAGCAATCCAAAAGGC
AGTTTGTTTGGGGTCCAAAAGTGTTTTGGACATTGGAGCAGGAACTGGAATACTAAGCATGTTTGCTAAA
AAAGCTGGAGCACATTCCGTGTATGCCTGTGAGTTATCCAAGACCATGTATGAACTTGCCTGTGATGTCG
TGGCAGCAAACAAGATGGAAGCAGGGATCAAACTCTTACATACGAAGTCACTTGACATAGAGATTCCAAA
ACATATTCCCGAAAGAGTGTCCCTAGTTGTAACAGAAACTGTCGATGCAGGTTTATTTGGAGAAGGAATT
GTGGAGAGTTTGATTCATGCATGGGAGCATTTACTTTTACAGCCAAAGACCAAAGGTGAAAGTGCTAATT
GTGAAAAGTATGGGAAAGTTATACCAGCAAGTGCTGTTATATTTGGGATGGCAGTAGAATGTGCAGAGAT
AAGAAGACATCATAGAGTGGGTATTAAGGACATTGCTGGTATCCATTTGCCAACAAATGTGAAATTTCAG
AGTCCGGCTTATTCTTCTGTAGATACTGAAGAAACAATTGAACCTTATACAACTGAAAAGATGAGTCGAG
TTCCTGGAGGATATTTGGCTTTGACAGAGTGCTTTGAAATTATGACAGTAGATTTCAACAACCTTCAGGA
ATTAAAAAGTCTTGCAACTAAAAAGCCTGATAAGATTGGTATTCCTGTTATTAAAGAAGGCATACTAGAT
GCTATTATGGTTTGGTTTGTGCTCCAGCTTGATGATGAACATAGTTTATCCACAAGTCCTAGTGAGGAAA
CATGTTGGGAACAGGCTGTCTACCCCGTACAGGACCTTGCAGACTACTGGATAAAGCCTGGAGACCATGT
GATGATGGAAGTATCTTGTCAAGACTGTTACTTAAGAATCCAGAGTATTAGTGTCTTGGGTTTGGAATGT
GAAATGGATGTTGCAAAAAGTTTTACCCAGAATAAAGACTTGTTATCGTTAGGAAATGAGGCTGAACTTT
GTAGTGCCCTCGCTAACCTTCAGACCAGTAAACCAGATGCTGTAGAGCAGACATGTATATTGGAATCTAC
AGAAATTGCTTTGCTTAACAACATCCCATATCATGAAGGCTTTAAAATGGCAATGAGCAAAGTTTTGTCT
TCACTGACTCCAGAGAAACTGTATCAGACCATGGATACTCACTGTCAGAATGAGATGAGCTCTGGAACTG
GACAGAGTAATACTGTACAGAACATCCTTGAACCTTTCTACGTGTTAGATGTGTCCGAAGGCTTCTCTGT
TCTGCCTGTTATTGCTGGCACACTTGGGCAGGTTAAACCATACAGTTCTGTGGAGAAAGACCAGCATCGT
ATTGCTCTGGACCTCATATCTGAAGCCAATCACTTTCCTAAAGAAACACTTGAGTTTTGGCTGAGACATG
TGGAGGATGAATCTGCTATGTTACAAAGGCCAAAATCAGACAAGTTATGGAGCATAATTATATTGGATGT
CATTGAGCCATCTGGGCTCATTCAGCAGGAAATAATGGAAAAAGCTGCAATATCCAGGTGTTTACTACAA
TCTGGAGGCAAGATCTTTCCTCAGTATGTGCTGATGTTTGGGTTGCTTGTGGAATCACAGACACTCCTAG
AGGAGAATGCTGTTCAAGGAACAGAACGTACTCTTGGATTAAATATAGCACCTTTTATTAACCAGTTTCA
GGTACCTATACGTGTATTTTTGGACCTATCCTCATTGCCCTGTATACCTTTAAGCAAGCCAGTGGAACTC
TTAAGACTAGATTTAATGACTCCGTATTTGAACACCTCTAACAGAGAAGTAAAGGTATACGTTTGTAAAT
CTGGAAGACTGACTGCTATTCCATTTTGGTATCATATGTACCTTGATGAAGAGATTAGGTTGGATACTTC
AAGTGAAGCCTCCCACTGGAAACAAGCTGCAGTTGTTTTAGATAATCCCATCCAGGTTGAAATGGGAGAG
GAACTTGTACTCAGCATTCAGCATCACAAAAGCAATGTCAGCATCACAGTAAAGCAA
